Addgene plasmid #202047: Px-PhiYFP-triplex-28-M13-28-pA
Purpose: Encodes PhiYFP downstream of a cloning site for constructing a synthetic Cas-targeted promoter. 3’ UTR has a MALAT1 triplex, Csy4 28nt sites, and cloning site for gRNA to activate downstream targets.
Depositing lab: Darren Cusanovich. Depositing organization: University of Arizona. Publication: Optimization of a Cas12a-Driven Synthetic Gene Regulatory Network System. Kang H, Fitch JC, Varghese RP, Thorne CA, Cusanovich DA. ACS Synth Biol. 2025 May 16;14(5):1732-1744. doi: 10.1021/acssynbio.5c00084. Epub 2025 May 2. PubMed 40316310.
Backbone
  Vector backbone: pGL2-Luc
  Total vector size (bp): 4403
  Vector type: Mammalian Expression
Growth in bacteria
  Bacterial resistance: Ampicillin, 100 μg/mL
  Growth temperature: 37°C
  Growth strain: DH5alpha
  Copy number: High Copy
Gene/Insert
  Gene/Insert name: PhiYFP
  gRNA/shRNA sequence: M13
  Species: Synthetic
Terms and licenses: Academic/Nonprofit Terms; Industry Terms: Not Available to Industry
Depositor comments: Please visit https://doi.org/10.1101/2023.05.08.539911 for bioRxiv preprint.
How to cite: Px-PhiYFP-triplex-28-M13-28-pA was a gift from Darren Cusanovich (Addgene plasmid # 202047 ; http://n2t.net/addgene:202047 ; RRID:Addgene_202047)
