[The description below was written by a language model from this plasmid's Addgene catalogue record and pLannotate feature annotations shown in this document.]
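Description:
Px-PhiYFP-triplex-28-M13-28-pA is a 4.4 kb mammalian expression plasmid built on the pGL2-Luc backbone, intended as a cloning template for nodes in a synthetic, Cas-driven gene regulatory network. It is propagated in E. coli as a high-copy plasmid through a ColE1/pUC-type origin and selected with ampicillin via the β-lactamase gene and its bla promoter; an f1 phage origin is also present. No mammalian selection marker is recorded. The short KanR, ble, TcR, lacZα and SV40 large T annotations are small fragments, most likely remnants or spurious matches rather than functional genes.

The payload is a promoterless reporter unit. A synthetic poly(A) signal and an RNA polymerase II pause site from the human α2 globin gene sit upstream, the usual pGL-series arrangement for blocking read-through transcription from the backbone. These are followed by a cloning site ("Px") where the user installs a synthetic promoter carrying Cas target sites. Downstream lies the mammalian codon-optimized yellow fluorescent protein PhiYFP.

According to the record, the 3' UTR contains a MALAT1 triplex, which stabilizes a transcript lacking a poly(A) tail; this element is not annotated in the feature table. After it come two 28-nt Csy4 recognition sites, annotated as CRISPR direct repeats, which flank an M13 placeholder at the guide cloning position. A sequence annotated as an S. pyogenes Cas9 gRNA scaffold also lies between the repeats. An HSV TK poly(A) signal follows.

Csy4 cleavage at the flanking sites would release the guide RNA from the Pol II transcript, while the triplex preserves the YFP message. Activation of the node is therefore reported by fluorescence and also produces a guide that can activate downstream targets.
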