Features (pLannotate 1.2.2; 17 found; start..end, strand, type, name):
    174..1034    -  CDS            AmpR: β-lactamase; bla; confers resistance to ampicillin, carbenicillin, and related antibiotics
   1035..1139    -  promoter       AmpR promoter: bla
   1166..1594    +  rep_origin     f1 ori (sequence partly withheld): f1 bacteriophage origin of replication; arrow indicates direction of (+) strand synthesis
   1626..1693    -  CDS            lacZα (fragment): LacZα fragment of β-galactosidase; lacZ fragment
   1752..1800    +  polyA_signal   poly(A) signal: synthetic polyadenylation signal
   1814..1905    +  misc_feature   pause site: RNA polymerase II transcriptional pause signal from the human α2 globin gene
   2005..2707    +  CDS            PhiYFP (fragment): Phialidium yellow fluorescent proteim mammalian codon-optimized
   2833..2886    -  CDS            KanR (fragment): aminoglycoside phosphotransferase; aph(3')-Ia; confers resistance to kanamycin
   2886..2913    +  ncRNA          CRISPR-DR4: Accession: RF01317 - CRISPR RNA direct repeat element
   2945..3020    +  misc_RNA       gRNA scaffold: guide RNA scaffold for the Streptococcus pyogenes CRISPR/Cas9 system
   3028..3055    +  ncRNA          CRISPR-DR4: Accession: RF01317 - CRISPR RNA direct repeat element
   3056..3106    -  CDS            KanR (fragment): aminoglycoside phosphotransferase; aph(3')-Ia; confers resistance to kanamycin
   3144..3296    +  CDS            ble (fragment): BLE_KLEPN - Experimental evidence at protein level: Swiss-Prot protein existence level 1. Binding protein with a strong affinity to the bleomycin family of antibiotics. Binds to CL990; an antimitotic-antibiotic compound. From Klebsiella pneumoniae.
   3355..3402    +  polyA_signal   HSV TK poly(A) signal: herpes simplex virus thymidine kinase polyadenylation signal (Cole and Stacy, 1985)
   3417..3485    -  CDS            large T antigen (fragment): large T antigen from SV40 (simian virus 40)
   3507..3638    +  CDS            TcR (fragment): tetracycline efflux protein; tet; confers resistance to tetracycline
   3818..3       -  rep_origin     ori (across the origin): high-copy-number ColE1/pMB1/pBR322/pUC origin of replication
>Addgene plasmid #202047 | Px-PhiYFP-triplex-28-M13-28-pA | addgene full sequence | sequence record 401599 | Addgene NGS Result
CAAGAAGATCCTTTGATCTTTTCTACGGGGTCTGACGCTCAGTGGAACGAAAACTCACGTTAAGGGATTT
TGGTCATGAGATTATCAAAAAGGATCTTCACCTAGATCCTTTTAAATTAAAAATGAAGTTTTAAATCAAT
CTAAAGTATATATGAGTAAACTTGGTCTGACAGTTACCAATGCTTAATCAGTGAGGCACCTATCTCAGCG
ATCTGTCTATTTCGTTCATCCATAGTTGCCTGACTCCCCGTCGTGTAGATAACTACGATACGGGAGGGCT
TACCATCTGGCCCCAGTGCTGCAATGATACCGCGAGACCCACGCTCACCGGCTCCAGATTTATCAGCAAT
AAACCAGCCAGCCGGAAGGGCCGAGCGCAGAAGTGGTCCTGCAACTTTATCCGCCTCCATCCAGTCTATT
AATTGTTGCCGGGAAGCTAGAGTAAGTAGTTCGCCAGTTAATAGTTTGCGCAACGTTGTTGCCATTGCTA
CAGGCATCGTGGTGTCACGCTCGTCGTTTGGTATGGCTTCATTCAGCTCCGGTTCCCAACGATCAAGGCG
AGTTACATGATCCCCCATGTTGTGCAAAAAAGCGGTTAGCTCCTTCGGTCCTCCGATCGTTGTCAGAAGT
AAGTTGGCCGCAGTGTTATCACTCATGGTTATGGCAGCACTGCATAATTCTCTTACTGTCATGCCATCCG
TAAGATGCTTTTCTGTGACTGGTGAGTACTCAACCAAGTCATTCTGAGAATAGTGTATGCGGCGACCGAG
TTGCTCTTGCCCGGCGTCAATACGGGATAATACCGCGCCACATAGCAGAACTTTAAAAGTGCTCATCATT
GGAAAACGTTCTTCGGGGCGAAAACTCTCAAGGATCTTACCGCTGTTGAGATCCAGTTCGATGTAACCCA
CTCGTGCACCCAACTGATCTTCAGCATCTTTTACTTTCACCAGCGTTTCTGGGTGAGCAAAAACAGGAAG
GCAAAATGCCGCAAAAAAGGGAATAAGGGCGACACGGAAATGTTGAATACTCATACTCTTCCTTTTTCAA
TATTATTGAAGCATTTATCAGGGTTATTGTCTCATGAGCGGATACATATTTGAATGTATTTAGAAAAATA
AACAAATAGGGGTTCCGCGCACATTTCCCCGAAAAGTGCCACCTG
[124 nt withheld, positions 1166-1289]
C
[91 nt withheld, positions 1291-1381]
A
[49 nt withheld, positions 1383-1431]
CCTTTGACGTTGGAGTCCACGTTCTTT
[37 nt withheld, positions 1459-1495]
ACCCTATCTCGGTCTATTCTTTTGATTTATAAGGGATTTTGCCGATTTCGGCCTATTGGTTAAAAAATGA
GCTGATTTAACAAAAATTTAACGCGAATTTTAACAAAATATTAACGCTTACAATTTGCCATTCGCCATTC
AGGCTGCGCAACTGTTGGGAAGGGCGATCGGTGCGGGCCTCTTCGCTATTACGCCAGCCCAAGCTACCAT
GATAAGTAAGTAATATTAAGGTACGGGAGGTACTTGGAGCGGCCGCAATAAAATATCTTTATTTTCATTA
CATCTGTGTGTTGGTTTTTTGTGTGAATCGATAGTACTAACATACGCTCTCCATCAAAACAAAACGAAAC
AAAACAAACTAGCAAAATAGGCTGTCCCCAGTGCAAGTGCAGGTGCCAGAACATTTCTCTATCGATAGGA
TCCCAGGAAACAGCTATGACGAGCTCTCTAGCGGGGGGCTATAAAAGGGGGTGGGGGCGTTCGTCCTGCT
ATCTAGCGTCGCGTTGACCATGAGCAGCGGCGCCCTGCTGTTCCACGGCAAGATCCCCTACGTGGTGGAG
ATGGAGGGCGATGTGGATGGCCACACCTTCAGCATCCGCGGTAAGGGCTACGGCGATGCCAGCGTGGGCA
AGGTGGATGCCCAGTTCATCTGCACCACCGGCGATGTGCCCGTGCCCTGGAGCACCCTGGTGACCACCCT
GACCTACGGCGCCCAGTGCTTCGCCAAGTACGGCCCCGAGCTGAAGGATTTCTACAAGAGCTGCATGCCC
GATGGCTACGTGCAGGAGCGCACCATCACCTTCGAGGGCGATGGCAATTTCAAGACCCGCGCCGAGGTGA
CCTTCGAGAATGGCAGCGTGTACAATCGCGTGAAGCTGAATGGCCAGGGCTTCAAGAAGGATGGCCACGT
GCTGGGCAAGAATCTGGAGTTCAATTTCACCCCCCACTGCCTGTACATCTGGGGCGATCAGGCCAATCAC
GGCCTGAAGAGCGCCTTCAAGATCTGCCACGAGATCGCCGGCAGCAAGGGCGATTTCATCGTGGCCGATC
ACACCCAGATGAATACCCCCATCGGCGGCGGCCCCGTGCACGTGCCCGAGTACCACCACATGAGCTACCA
CGTGAAGCTGAGCAAGGATGTGACCGATCACCGCGATAATATGAGCCTGACGGAGACCGTGCGCGCCGTG
GATTGCCGCAAGACCTACCTGTAAGGCCGGCCTAAACCGGTGATTCGTCAGTAGGGTTGTAAAGGTTTTT
CTTTTCCTGAGAAAACAACCTTTTGTTTTCTCAGGTTTTGCTTTTTGGCCTTTCCCTAGCTTTAAAAAAA
AAAAAGCAAAACTCACCGAGGCAGTTCCATAGGATGGCAAGATCCTGGTATTGGTCTGCGAGTTCACTGC
CGTATAGGCAGCTAAGAAAGAGACGCAGGAAACAGCTATGACCGTCTCTGTTTTAGAGCTAGAAATAGCA
AGTTAAAATAAGGCTAGTCCGTTATCAACTTGAAAAAGTGGCACCGAGTCGGTGCTTTTTTTCGTTCACT
GCCGTATAGGCAGCTAAGAAACAAACAGGAATCGAATGCAACCGGCGCAGGAACACTGCCAGCGCATCAA
CCCCGGGATGCTAGCTAAGCGGGACTCTGGGGTTCGAAATGACCGACCAAGCGACGCCCAACCTGCCATC
ACGAGATTTCGATTCCACCGCCGCCTTCTATGAAAGGTTGGGCTTCGGAATCGTTTTCCGGGACGCCGGC
TGGATGATCCTCCAGCGCGGGGATCTCATGCTGGAGTTCTTCGCCCACCCTAGGGGGAGGCTAACTGAAA
CACGGAAGGAGACAATACCGGAAGGAACCCGCGCTATGACGGCAATAAAAAGACAGAATAAAACGCACGG
TGTTGGGTCGTTTGTTCCAATTGCATTCATTTTATGTTTCAGGTTCAGGGGGAGGTGTGGGAGGTTTTTT
AAAGCAAGTAAAACCTCTACAAATGTGGTAAAATCGATAAGGATCGAGTATGTCGACCGATGCCCTTGAG
AGCCTTCAACCCAGTCAGCTCCTTCCGGTGGGCGCGGGGCATGACTATCGTCGCCGCACTTATGACTGTC
TTCTTTATCATGCAACTCGTAGGACAGGTGCCGGCAGCGCTCTTCCGCTTCCTCGCTCACTGACTCGCTG
CGCTCGGTCGTTCGGCTGCGGCGAGCGGTATCAGCTCACTCAAAGGCGGTAATACGGTTATCCACAGAAT
CAGGGGATAACGCAGGAAAGAACATGTGAGCAAAAGGCCAGCAAAAGGCCAGGAACCGTAAAAAGGCCGC
GTTGCTGGCGTTTTTCCATAGGCTCCGCCCCCCTGACGAGCATCACAAAAATCGACGCTCAAGTCAGAGG
TGGCGAAACCCGACAGGACTATAAAGATACCAGGCGTTTCCCCCTGGAAGCTCCCTCGTGCGCTCTCCTG
TTCCGACCCTGCCGCTTACCGGATACCTGTCCGCCTTTCTCCCTTCGGGAAGCGTGGCGCTTTCTCATAG
CTCACGCTGTAGGTATCTCAGTTCGGTGTAGGTCGTTCGCTCCAAGCTGGGCTGTGTGCACGAACCCCCC
GTTCAGCCCGACCGCTGCGCCTTATCCGGTAACTATCGTCTTGAGTCCAACCCGGTAAGACACGACTTAT
CGCCACTGGCAGCAGCCACTGGTAACAGGATTAGCAGAGCGAGGTATGTAGGCGGTGCTACAGAGTTCTT
GAAGTGGTGGCCTAACTACGGCTACACTAGAAGAACAGTATTTGGTATCTGCGCTCTGCTGAAGCCAGTT
ACCTTCGGAAAAAGAGTTGGTAGCTCTTGATCCGGCAAACAAACCACCGCTGGTAGCGGTGGTTTTTTTG
TTTGCAAGCAGCAGATTACGCGCAGAAAAAAAGGATCT
